Addgene plasmid #100921: pCEP4-BaLgp160-QES.01
Purpose: Mammalian expression plasmid for Env from the BaL HIV-1 isolate; QES mutant with enhanced binding to PG16
Depositing lab: Erik Procko. Depositing organization: University of Illinois at Urbana-Champaign. Publication: Conformational engineering of HIV-1 Env based on mutational tolerance in the CD4 and PG16 bound states. Heredia JD, Park J, Choi H, Gill KS, Procko E. J Virol. 2019 Mar 20. pii: JVI.00219-19. doi: 10.1128/JVI.00219-19. PubMed 30894475.
Backbone
  Vector backbone: pCEP4
  Backbone manufacturer: Invitrogen
  Backbone size w/o insert (bp): 10393
  Total vector size (bp): 12955
  Vector type: Mammalian Expression
  Selectable markers: Hygromycin
Growth in bacteria
  Bacterial resistance: Ampicillin, 100 μg/mL
  Growth temperature: 37°C
  Growth strain: DH5alpha
  Copy number: High Copy
Gene/Insert
  Gene/Insert name: HIV-1 (BaL) Env (alt names: gp160; Env)
  Species: Human immunodeficiency virus 1
  Insert size (bp): 2562
  Mutation: Codon-optimized synthetic gene; mutations T49D;P124D;I595M
  GenBank ID: AAA44191.1
  Promoter: CMV
  Tag / fusion protein: CD5 leader sequence (N terminal on insert)
  Cloning method: Restriction Enzyme; 5′ cloning site NheI (not destroyed); 3′ cloning site XhoI (not destroyed)
  Sequencing primers: 5′ CMV_fwd; 3′ EBV_rev
Terms and licenses: Academic/Nonprofit Terms; Industry Terms: Not Available to Industry
How to cite: pCEP4-BaLgp160-QES.01 was a gift from Erik Procko (Addgene plasmid # 100921 ; http://n2t.net/addgene:100921 ; RRID:Addgene_100921)
