[The description below was written by a language model from this plasmid's Addgene catalogue record and pLannotate feature annotations shown in this document.]
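Description:
pCEP4-BaLgp160-QES.01 is a mammalian expression plasmid built on the Invitrogen pCEP4 episomal backbone and carrying a codon-optimized synthetic gene for full-length HIV-1 Env (gp160) from the BaL isolate. In E. coli it is propagated through a high-copy ColE1/pUC-type origin with ampicillin resistance (β-lactamase). In mammalian cells the Epstein-Barr virus oriP origin together with the EBNA1 coding sequence allows the plasmid to persist as a replicating extrachromosomal episome in permissive primate cells. A hygromycin phosphotransferase cassette, driven by an HSV thymidine kinase promoter and ended by the TK polyadenylation signal, provides selection. Several short annotated fragments (herpesvirus gL, gH, BRRF2 and UL24-like hits, plus tetracycline resistance, rop and SV40 large T remnants) appear to be backbone remnants flanking these elements rather than functional genes.

The Env gene was cloned between NheI and XhoI sites, downstream of the human CMV immediate-early enhancer and promoter and upstream of an SV40 polyadenylation signal. A CD5 leader sequence at the N terminus directs the protein into the secretory pathway for display at the cell surface. This "QES" variant carries three substitutions, T49D, P124D and I595M, and is recorded as having enhanced binding to PG16, a broadly neutralizing antibody that recognizes a quaternary, trimer-dependent epitope. The associated work concerns conformational engineering of Env based on mutational tolerance in the CD4- and PG16-bound states, so the plasmid is suited to expressing the engineered Env in human cells for antibody- and receptor-binding studies. The catalogue lists a total size of 12,955 bp, whereas the annotated depositor sequence is 12,763 nt; the record does not explain this difference.
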