Features (pLannotate 1.2.2; 20 found; start..end, strand, type, name):
    475..2264    -  rep_origin     oriP: Epstein-Barr virus oriP replication origin (Yates et al., 2000)
   2269..2487    -  CDS            gL (fragment): GL_EBVB9 - Experimental evidence at protein level: Swiss-Prot protein existence level 1. The heterodimer glycoprotein H-glycoprotein L is required for the fusion of viral and plasma membranes leading to virus entry into the host cell. Acts as a functional inhibitor of gH and maintains gH in an inhibited form. Upon binding to host integrins, gL dissociates from gH leading to activation of the viral fusion glycoproteins gB and gH. Fusion of EBV with B-lymphocytes requires the additional receptor- binding protein gp42, which forms a complex with gH/gL. The heterodimer gH/gL targets also host EPHA
   2570..4495    -  CDS            EBNA1: Epstein-Barr nuclear antigen 1, also known as EBNA-1 crucial for latent viral infection, and for episomal amplification of vectors containing the oriP origin (Okita et al., 2013)
   4533..4877    -  CDS            BRRF2_EBVB9 (fragment): Protein inferred from homology: Swiss-Prot protein existence level 3. From Epstein-Barr virus (strain B95-8) (HHV-4) (Human herpesvirus 4).
   4880..4903    -  promoter       tet promoter (fragment): E. coli promoter for tetracycline efflux protein gene
   5016..5120    +  promoter       AmpR promoter: bla
   5121..5981    +  CDS            AmpR: β-lactamase; bla; confers resistance to ampicillin, carbenicillin, and related antibiotics
   6152..6740    +  rep_origin     ori: high-copy-number ColE1/pMB1/pBR322/pUC origin of replication
   6786..6944    -  CDS            TcR (fragment): tetracycline efflux protein; tet; confers resistance to tetracycline
   7065..7265    -  CDS            MDV035 (fragment): UL24_GAHVM - Protein inferred from homology: Swiss-Prot protein existence level 3. May play a role in the dispersal of host nucleolin from the nucleolus throughout the nucleus leading to a decrease in ribosome biogenesis. From Gallid herpesvirus 2 (strain Chicken/Md5/ATCC VR-987) (GaHV-2) (Marek's disease herpesvirus type 1).
   7254..7316    +  promoter       Mini-TK promoter: minimal herpes simplex virus (HSV) thymidine kinase promoter
   7360..8398    +  CDS            HygR (fragment): hygromycin B phosphotransferase confers resistance to hygromycin
   8440..8488    +  polyA_signal   HSV TK poly(A) signal: herpes simplex virus thymidine kinase polyadenylation signal (Cole and Stacy, 1985)
   8688..8912    +  CDS            gH (fragment): GH_HHV11 - Experimental evidence at protein level: Swiss-Prot protein existence level 1. The heterodimer glycoprotein H-glycoprotein L is required for the fusion of viral and plasma membranes leading to virus entry into the host cell. Following initial binding to host receptor, membrane fusion is mediated by the fusion machinery composed of gB and the heterodimer gH/gL. May also be involved in the fusion between the virion envelope and the outer nuclear membrane during virion morphogenesis. From Human herpesvirus 1 (strain 17) (HHV-1) (Human herpes simplex virus 1).
   9141..9520    +  enhancer       CMV enhancer: human cytomegalovirus immediate early enhancer
   9522..9721    +  promoter       CMV promoter: human cytomegalovirus (CMV) immediate early promoter
   9818..12328   +  CDS            env: ENV_HV1Y2 - Experimental evidence at protein level: Swiss-Prot protein existence level 1. [Transmembrane protein gp41]: Acts as a class I viral fusion protein. Under the current model, the protein has at least 3 conformational states: pre-fusion native state, pre-hairpin intermediate state, and post-fusion hairpin state. During fusion of viral and target intracellular membranes, the coiled coil regions (heptad repeats) assume a trimer-of-hairpins structure, positioning the fusion peptide in close proximity to the C-terminal region of the ectodomain. The formation of this structure appears to d
  12354..12488   -  polyA_signal   SV40 poly(A) signal: SV40 polyadenylation signal
  12511..12593   -  CDS            large T antigen (fragment): large T antigen from SV40 (simian virus 40)
  12596..12636   +  CDS            rop (fragment): Rop protein, which maintains plasmids at low copy number; rop
>Addgene plasmid #100921 | pCEP4-BaLgp160-QES.01 | depositor full sequence | sequence record 202595 | Full Sequence
GCCCCGCCGCCGGACGAACTAAACCTGACTACGGCATCTCTGCCCCTTCTTCGCTGGTACGAGGAGCGCT
TTTGTTTTGTATTCGGGGCAGTGCATGTAATCCCTTCAGTTGGTTGGTACAACTTGCCAACTGGGCCCTG
TTCCACATGTGACACGGGGGGGGACCAAACACAAAGGGGTTCTCTGACTGTAGTTGACATCCTTATAAAT
GGATGTGCACATTTGCCAACACTGAGTGGCTTTCATCCTGGAGCAGACTTTGCATGCTGTGGACTGCAAC
ACAACATTGCCTTTATGTGTAACTCTTGGCTGAAGCTCTTACACCAATGCTGGGGGACATGTACCTCCCA
GGGGCCCAGGAAGACTACGGGAGGCTACACCAACGTCAATCAGAGGGGCCTGTGTAGCTACCGATAAGCG
GACCCTCAAGAGGGCATTAGCAATAGTGTTTATAAGGCCCCCTTGTTAACCCTAAACGGGTAGCATATGC
TTCCCGGGTAGTAGTATATACTATCCAGACTAACCCTAATTCAATAGCATATGTTACCCAACGGGAAGCA
TATGCTATCGAATTAGGGTTAGTAAAAGGGTCCTAAGGAACAGCGATATCTCCCACCCCATGAGCTGTCA
CGGTTTTATTTACATGGGGTCAGGATTCCACGAGGGTAGTGAACCATTTTAGTCACAAGGGCAGTGGCTG
AAGATCAAGGAGCGGGCAGTGAACTCTCCTGAATCTTCGCCTGCTTCTTCATTCTCCTTCGTTTAGCTAA
TAGAATAACTGCTGAGTTGTGAACAGTAAGGTGTATGTGAGGTGCTCGAAAACAAGGTTTCAGGTGACGC
CCCCAGAATAAAATTTGGACGGGGGGTTCAGTGGTGGCATTGTGCTATGACACCAATATAACCCTCACAA
ACCCCTTGGGCAATAAATACTAGTGTAGGAATGAAACATTCTGAATATCTTTAACAATAGAAATCCATGG
GGTGGGGACAAGCCGTAAAGACTGGATGTCCATCTCACACGAATTTATGGCTATGGGCAACACATAATCC
TAGTGCAATATGATACTGGGGTTATTAAGATGTGTCCCAGGCAGGGACCAAGACAGGTGAACCATGTTGT
TACACTCTATTTGTAACAAGGGGAAAGAGAGTGGACGCCGACAGCAGCGGACTCCACTGGTTGTCTCTAA
CACCCCCGAAAATTAAACGGGGCTCCACGCCAATGGGGCCCATAAACAAAGACAAGTGGCCACTCTTTTT
TTTGAAATTGTGGAGTGGGGGCACGCGTCAGCCCCCACACGCCGCCCTGCGGTTTTGGACTGTAAAATAA
GGGTGTAATAACTTGGCTGATTGTAACCCCGCTAACCACTGCGGTCAAACCACTTGCCCACAAAACCACT
AATGGCACCCCGGGGAATACCTGCATAAGTAGGTGGGCGGGCCAAGATAGGGGCGCGATTGCTGCGATCT
GGAGGACAAATTACACACACTTGCGCCTGAGCGCCAAGCACAGGGTTGTTGGTCCTCATATTCACGAGGT
CGCTGAGAGCACGGTGGGCTAATGTTGCCATGGGTAGCATATACTACCCAAATATCTGGATAGCATATGC
TATCCTAATCTATATCTGGGTAGCATAGGCTATCCTAATCTATATCTGGGTAGCATATGCTATCCTAATC
TATATCTGGGTAGTATATGCTATCCTAATTTATATCTGGGTAGCATAGGCTATCCTAATCTATATCTGGG
TAGCATATGCTATCCTAATCTATATCTGGGTAGTATATGCTATCCTAATCTGTATCCGGGTAGCATATGC
TATCCTAATAGAGATTAGGGTAGTATATGCTATCCTAATTTATATCTGGGTAGCATATACTACCCAAATA
TCTGGATAGCATATGCTATCCTAATCTATATCTGGGTAGCATATGCTATCCTAATCTATATCTGGGTAGC
ATAGGCTATCCTAATCTATATCTGGGTAGCATATGCTATCCTAATCTATATCTGGGTAGTATATGCTATC
CTAATTTATATCTGGGTAGCATAGGCTATCCTAATCTATATCTGGGTAGCATATGCTATCCTAATCTATA
TCTGGGTAGTATATGCTATCCTAATCTGTATCCGGGTAGCATATGCTATCCTCATGCATATACAGTCAGC
ATATGATACCCAGTAGTAGAGTGGGAGTGCTATCCTTTGCATATGCCGCCACCTCCCAAGGGGGCGTGAA
TTTTCGCTGCTTGTCCTTTTCCTGCATGCTGGTTGCTCCCATTCTTAGGTGAATTTAAGGAGGCCAGGCT
AAAGCCGTCGCATGTCTGATTGCTCACCAGGTAAATGTCGCTAATGTTTTCCAACGCGAGAAGGTGTTGA
GCGCGGAGCTGAGTGACGTGACAACATGGGTATGCCCAATTGCCCCATGTTGGGAGGACGAAAATGGTGA
CAAGACAGATGGCCAGAAATACACCAACAGCACGCATGATGTCTACTGGGGATTTATTCTTTAGTGCGGG
GGAATACACGGCTTTTAATACGATTGAGGGCGTCTCCTAACAAGTTACATCACTCCTGCCCTTCCTCACC
CTCATCTCCATCACCTCCTTCATCTCCGTCATCTCCGTCATCACCCTCCGCGGCAGCCCCTTCCACCATA
GGTGGAAACCAGGGAGGCAAATCTACTCCATCGTCAAAGCTGCACACAGTCACCCTGATATTGCAGGTAG
GAGCGGGCTTTGTCATAACAAGGTCCTTAATCGCATCCTTCAAAACCTCAGCAAATATATGAGTTTGTAA
AAAGACCATGAAATAACAGACAATGGACTCCCTTAGCGGGCCAGGTTGTGGGCCGGGTCCAGGGGCCATT
CCAAAGGGGAGACGACTCAATGGTGTAAGACGACATTGTGGAATAGCAAGGGCAGTTCCTCGCCTTAGGT
TGTAAAGGGAGGTCTTACTACCTCCATATACGAACACACCGGCGACCCAAGTTCCTTCGTCGGTAGTCCT
TTCTACGTGACTCCTAGCCAGGAGAGCTCTTAAACCTTCTGCAATGTTCTCAAATTTCGGGTTGGAACCT
CCTTGACCACGATGCTTTCCAAACCACCCTCCTTTTTTGCGCCTGCCTCCATCACCCTGACCCCGGGGTC
CAGTGCTTGGGCCTTCTCCTGGGTCATCTGCGGGGCCCTGCTCTATCGCTCCCGGGGGCACGTCAGGCTC
ACCATCTGGGCCACCTTCTTGGTGGTATTCAAAATAATCGGCTTCCCCTACAGGGTGGAAAAATGGCCTT
CTACCTGGAGGGGGCCTGCGCGGTGGAGACCCGGATGATGATGACTGACTACTGGGACTCCTGGGCCTCT
TTTCTCCACGTCCACGACCTCTCCCCCTGGCTCTTTCACGACTTCCCCCCCTGGCTCTTTCACGTCCTCT
ACCCCGGCGGCCTCCACTACCTCCTCGACCCCGGCCTCCACTACCTCCTCGACCCCGGCCTCCACTGCCT
CCTCGACCCCGGCCTCCACCTCCTGCTCCTGCCCCTCCTGCTCCTGCCCCTCCTCCTGCTCCTGCCCCTC
CTGCCCCTCCTGCTCCTGCCCCTCCTGCCCCTCCTGCTCCTGCCCCTCCTGCCCCTCCTGCTCCTGCCCC
TCCTGCCCCTCCTCCTGCTCCTGCCCCTCCTGCCCCTCCTCCTGCTCCTGCCCCTCCTGCCCCTCCTGCT
CCTGCCCCTCCTGCCCCTCCTGCTCCTGCCCCTCCTGCCCCTCCTGCTCCTGCCCCTCCTGCTCCTGCCC
CTCCTGCTCCTGCCCCTCCTGCTCCTGCCCCTCCTGCCCCTCCTGCCCCTCCTCCTGCTCCTGCCCCTCC
TGCTCCTGCCCCTCCTGCCCCTCCTGCCCCTCCTGCTCCTGCCCCTCCTCCTGCTCCTGCCCCTCCTGCC
CCTCCTGCCCCTCCTCCTGCTCCTGCCCCTCCTGCCCCTCCTCCTGCTCCTGCCCCTCCTCCTGCTCCTG
CCCCTCCTGCCCCTCCTGCCCCTCCTCCTGCTCCTGCCCCTCCTGCCCCTCCTCCTGCTCCTGCCCCTCC
TCCTGCTCCTGCCCCTCCTGCCCCTCCTGCCCCTCCTCCTGCTCCTGCCCCTCCTCCTGCTCCTGCCCCT
CCTGCCCCTCCTGCCCCTCCTGCCCCTCCTCCTGCTCCTGCCCCTCCTCCTGCTCCTGCCCCTCCTGCTC
CTGCCCCTCCCGCTCCTGCTCCTGCTCCTGTTCCACCGTGGGTCCCTTTGCAGCCAATGCAACTTGGACG
TTTTTGGGGTCTCCGGACACCATCTCTATGTCTTGGCCCTGATCCTGAGCCGCCCGGGGCTCCTGGTCTT
CCGCCTCCTCGTCCTCGTCCTCTTCCCCGTCCTCGTCCATGGTTATCACCCCCTCTTCTTTGAGGTCCAC
TGCCGCCGGAGCCTTCTGGTCCAGATGTGTCTCCCTTCTCTCCTAGGCCATTTCCAGGTCCTGTACCTGG
CCCCTCGTCAGACATGATTCACACTAAAAGAGATCAATAGACATCTTTATTAGACGACGCTCAGTGAATA
CAGGGAGTGCAGACTCCTGCCCCCTCCAACAGCCCCCCCACCCTCATCCCCTTCATGGTCGCTGTCAGAC
AGATCCAGGTCTGAAAATTCCCCATCCTCCGAACCATCCTCGTCCTCATCACCAATTACTCGCAGCCCGG
AAAACTCCCGCTGAACATCCTCAAGATTTGCGTCCTGAGCCTCAAGCCAGGCCTCAAATTCCTCGTCCCC
CTTTTTGCTGGACGGTAGGGATGGGGATTCTCGGGACCCCTCCTCTTCCTCTTCAAGGTCACCAGACAGA
GATGCTACTGGGGCAACGGAAGAAAAGCTGGGTGCGGCCTGTGAGGATCAGCTTATCGATGATAAGCTGT
CAAACATGAGAATTCTTGAAGACGAAAGGGCCTCGTGATACGCCTATTTTTATAGGTTAATGTCATGATA
ATAATGGTTTCTTAGACGTCAGGTGGCACTTTTCGGGGAAATGTGCGCGGAACCCCTATTTGTTTATTTT
TCTAAATACATTCAAATATGTATCCGCTCATGAGACAATAACCCTGATAAATGCTTCAATAATATTGAAA
AAGGAAGAGTATGAGTATTCAACATTTCCGTGTCGCCCTTATTCCCTTTTTTGCGGCATTTTGCCTTCCT
GTTTTTGCTCACCCAGAAACGCTGGTGAAAGTAAAAGATGCTGAAGATCAGTTGGGTGCACGAGTGGGTT
ACATCGAACTGGATCTCAACAGCGGTAAGATCCTTGAGAGTTTTCGCCCCGAAGAACGTTTTCCAATGAT
GAGCACTTTTAAAGTTCTGCTATGTGGCGCGGTATTATCCCGTGTTGACGCCGGGCAAGAGCAACTCGGT
CGCCGCATACACTATTCTCAGAATGACTTGGTTGAGTACTCACCAGTCACAGAAAAGCATCTTACGGATG
GCATGACAGTAAGAGAATTATGCAGTGCTGCCATAACCATGAGTGATAACACTGCGGCCAACTTACTTCT
GACAACGATCGGAGGACCGAAGGAGCTAACCGCTTTTTTGCACAACATGGGGGATCATGTAACTCGCCTT
GATCGTTGGGAACCGGAGCTGAATGAAGCCATACCAAACGACGAGCGTGACACCACGATGCCTGCAGCAA
TGGCAACAACGTTGCGCAAACTATTAACTGGCGAACTACTTACTCTAGCTTCCCGGCAACAATTAATAGA
CTGGATGGAGGCGGATAAAGTTGCAGGACCACTTCTGCGCTCGGCCCTTCCGGCTGGCTGGTTTATTGCT
GATAAATCTGGAGCCGGTGAGCGTGGGTCTCGCGGTATCATTGCAGCACTGGGGCCAGATGGTAAGCCCT
CCCGTATCGTAGTTATCTACACGACGGGGAGTCAGGCAACTATGGATGAACGAAATAGACAGATCGCTGA
GATAGGTGCCTCACTGATTAAGCATTGGTAACTGTCAGACCAAGTTTACTCATATATACTTTAGATTGAT
TTAAAACTTCATTTTTAATTTAAAAGGATCTAGGTGAAGATCCTTTTTGATAATCTCATGACCAAAATCC
CTTAACGTGAGTTTTCGTTCCACTGAGCGTCAGACCCCGTAGAAAAGATCAAAGGATCTTCTTGAGATCC
TTTTTTTCTGCGCGTAATCTGCTGCTTGCAAACAAAAAAACCACCGCTACCAGCGGTGGTTTGTTTGCCG
GATCAAGAGCTACCAACTCTTTTTCCGAAGGTAACTGGCTTCAGCAGAGCGCAGATACCAAATACTGTCC
TTCTAGTGTAGCCGTAGTTAGGCCACCACTTCAAGAACTCTGTAGCACCGCCTACATACCTCGCTCTGCT
AATCCTGTTACCAGTGGCTGCTGCCAGTGGCGATAAGTCGTGTCTTACCGGGTTGGACTCAAGACGATAG
TTACCGGATAAGGCGCAGCGGTCGGGCTGAACGGGGGGTTCGTGCACACAGCCCAGCTTGGAGCGAACGA
CCTACACCGAACTGAGATACCTACAGCGTGAGCTATGAGAAAGCGCCACGCTTCCCGAAGGGAGAAAGGC
GGACAGGTATCCGGTAAGCGGCAGGGTCGGAACAGGAGAGCGCACGAGGGAGCTTCCAGGGGGAAACGCC
TGGTATCTTTATAGTCCTGTCGGGTTTCGCCACCTCTGACTTGAGCGTCGATTTTTGTGATGCTCGTCAG
GGGGGCGGAGCCTATGGAAAAACGCCAGCAACGCGGCCTTTTTACGGTTCCTGGCCTTTTGCTGGCCTTG
AAGCTGTCCCTGATGGTCGTCATCTACCTGCCTGGACAGCATGGCCTGCAACGCGGGCATCCCGATGCCG
CCGGAAGCGAGAAGAATCATAATGGGGAAGGCCATCCAGCCTCGCGTCGCGAACGCCAGCAAGACGTAGC
CCAGCGCGTCGGCCCCGAGATGCGCCGCGTGCGGCTGCTGGAGATGGCGGACGCGATGGATATGTTCTGC
CAAGGGTTGGTTTGCGCATTCACAGTTCTCCGCAAGAATTGATTGGCTCCAATTCTTGGAGTGGTGAATC
CGTTAGCGAGGTGCCGCCCTGCTTCATCCCCGTGGCCCGTTGCTCGCGTTTGCTGGCGGTGTCCCCGGAA
GAAATATATTTGCATGTCTTTAGTTCTATGATGACACAAACCCCGCCCAGCGTCTTGTCATTGGCGAATT
CGAACACGCAGATGCAGTCGGGGCGGCGCGGTCCGAGGTCCACTTCGCATATTAAGGTGACGCGTGTGGC
CTCGAACACCGAGCGACCCTGCAGCGACCCGCTTAACAGCGTCAACAGCGTGCCGCAGATCCCGGGGGGG
CAATGAGATATGAAAAAGCCTGAACTCACCGCGACGTCTGTCGAGAAGTTTCTGATCGAAAAGTTTCGAC
AGCGTCTCCGACCTGATGCAGCTCTCGGAGGGCGAAGAATCTCGTGCTTTCAGCTTCGATGTAGGAGGGC
GTGGATATGTCCTGCGGGTAAATAGCTGCGCCGATGGTTTCTACAAAGATCGTTATGTTTATCGGCACTT
TGCATCGGCCGCGCTCCCGATTCCGGAAGTGCTTGACATTGGGGAATTCAGCGAGAGCCTGACCTATTGC
ATCTCCCGCCGTGCACAGGGTGTCACGTTGCAAGACCTGCCTGAAACCGAACTGCCCGCTGTTCTGCAGC
CGGTCGCGGAGGCCATGGATGCGATCGCTGCGGCCGATCTTAGCCAGACGAGCGGGTTCGGCCCATTCGG
ACCGCAAGGAATCGGTCAATACACTACATGGCGTGATTTCATATGCGCGATTGCTGATCCCCATGTGTAT
CACTGGCAAACTGTGATGGACGACACCGTCAGTGCGTCCGTCGCGCAGGCTCTCGATGAGCTGATGCTTT
GGGCCGAGGACTGCCCCGAAGTCCGGCACCTCGTGCACGCGGATTTCGGCTCCAACAATGTCCTGACGGA
CAATGGCCGCATAACAGCGGTCATTGACTGGAGCGAGGCGATGTTCGGGGATTCCCAATACGAGGTCGCC
AACATCTTCTTCTGGAGGCCGTGGTTGGCTTGTATGGAGCAGCAGACGCGCTACTTCGAGCGGAGGCATC
CGGAGCTTGCAGGATCGCCGCGGCTCCGGGCGTATATGCTCCGCATTGGTCTTGACCAACTCTATCAGAG
CTTGGTTGACGGCAATTTCGATGATGCAGCTTGGGCGCAGGGTCGATGCGACGCAATCGTCCGATCCGGA
GCCGGGACTGTCGGGCGTACACAAATCGCCCGCAGAAGCGCGGCCGTCTGGACCGATGGCTGTGTAGAAG
TACTCGCCGATAGTGGAAACCGACGCCCCAGCACTCGTCCGGATCGGGAGATGGGGGAGGCTAACTGAAA
CACGGAAGGAGACAATACCGGAAGGAACCCGCGCTATGACGGCAATAAAAAGACAGAATAAAACGCACGG
GTGTTGGGTCGTTTGTTCATAAACGCGGGGTTCGGTCCCAGGGCTGGCACTCTGTCGATACCCCACCGAG
ACCCCATTGGGGCCAATACGCCCGCGTTTCTTCCTTTTCCCCACCCCACCCCCCAAGTTCGGGTGAAGGC
CCAGGGCTCGCAGCCAACGTCGGGGCGGCAGGCCCTGCCATAGCCACTGGCCCCGTGGGTTAGGGACGGG
GTCCCCCATGGGGAATGGTTTATGGTTCGTGGGGGTTATTATTTTGGGCGTTGCGTGGGGTCTGGTCCAC
GACTGGACTGAGCAGACAGACCCATGGTTTTTGGATGGCCTGGGCATGGACCGCATGTACTGGCGCGACA
CGAACACCGGGCGTCTGTGGCTGCCAAACACCCCCGACCCCCAAAAACCACCGCGCGGATTTCTGGCGTG
CCAAGCTAGTCGACCAATTCTCATGTTTGACAGCTTATCATCGCAGATCCGGGCAACGTTGTTGCATTGC
TGCAGGCGCAGAACTGGTAGGTATGGAAGATCTATACATTGAATCAATATTGGCAATTAGCCATATTAGT
CATTGGTTATATAGCATAAATCAATATTGGCTATTGGCCATTGCATACGTTGTATCTATATCATAATATG
TACATTTATATTGGCTCATGTCCAATATGACCGCCATGTTGACATTGATTATTGACTAGTTATTAATAGT
AATCAATTACGGGGTCATTAGTTCATAGCCCATATATGGAGTTCCGCGTTACATAACTTACGGTAAATGG
CCCGCCTGGCTGACCGCCCAACGACCCCCGCCCATTGACGTCAATAATGACGTATGTTCCCATAGTAACG
CCAATAGGGACTTTCCATTGACGTCAATGGGTGGAGTATTTACGGTAAACTGCCCACTTGGCAGTACATC
AAGTGTATCATATGCCAAGTCCGCCCCCTATTGACGTCAATGACGGTAAATGGCCCGCCTGGCATTATGC
CCAGTACATGACCTTACGGGACTTTCCTACTTGGCAGTACATCTACGTATTAGTCATCGCTATTACCATG
GTGATGCGGTTTTGGCAGTACACCAATGGGCGTGGATAGCGGTTTGACTCACGGGGATTTCCAAGTCTCC
ACCCCATTGACGTCAATGGGAGTTTGTTTTGGCACCAAAATCAACGGGACTTTCCAAAATGTCGTAATAA
CCCCGCCCCGTTGACGCAAATGGGCGGTAGGCGTGTACGGTGGGAGGTCTATATAAGCAGAGCTCGTTTA
GTGAACCGTCAGATCTCTAGAAGCTGGGTACCAGCTGCTAGCGCCACCATGCCCATGGGGAGCTTGCAAC
CGCTCGCCACTCTCTATCTCCTCGGCATGTTGGTAGCATCTGTGCTGGCTGAGGAAAAGCTCTGGGTGAC
TGTGTATTACGGGGTCCCAGTTTGGAAGGAGGCTGATACCACGCTCTTCTGCGCCTCCGACCGGAAGGCA
TACGACACCGAGGTGCATAATGTGTGGGCCACACACGCCTGTGTGCCTACCGACCCCAACCCACAGGAAG
TGGAACTGAAGAACGTGACTGAGAATTTCAATATGTGGAAAAATAATATGGTGGAGCAGATGCACGAGGA
CATTATTAGCCTCTGGGATCAGTCCCTTAAACCCTGCGTGAAACTGACAGATCTGTGCGTAACGCTGAAT
TGTACTGACCTCCGGAATGCCACGAACGGAAACGACACAAATACCACGTCAAGCTCCCGAGGGATGGTGG
GAGGGGGAGAAATGAAGAACTGCTCATTCAATATAACGACGAATATCCGAGGGAAGGTTCAGAAAGAGTA
TGCCCTGTTTTACAAACTGGACATCGCTCCTATCGACAACAACAGCAATAACAGGTACCGCCTGATTAGC
TGCAACACTTCTGTGATTACCCAGGCCTGCCCCAAGGTGAGCTTCGAGCCTATCCCAATCCACTACTGCG
CCCCAGCAGGCTTTGCCATCCTGAAATGCAAGGACAAGAAGTTCAACGGCAAAGGCCCATGTACAAATGT
CAGTACAGTACAGTGCACACACGGTATCCGCCCAGTTGTCTCTACACAACTGCTGCTGAATGGATCCTTG
GCAGAGGAAGAGGTGGTGATCAGATCTGCTAACTTCGCCGATAATGCTAAAGTCATCATTGTTCAGCTGA
ACGAGTCTGTCGAAATCAATTGTACTCGCCCAAACAACAACACGCGCAAGAGCATTCATATCGGACCGGG
CAGGGCCTTTTACACAACAGGGGAGATTATTGGTGATATTAGACAAGCCCACTGCAACCTCAGTCGAGCA
AAGTGGAATGATACTCTCAACAAAATTGTTATCAAATTGCGGGAACAGTTTGGGAACAAGACAATCGTAT
TTAAGCACTCATCCGGAGGCGATCCAGAAATCGTGACACACTCTTTTAACTGCGGTGGAGAATTTTTCTA
CTGCAACTCCACCCAGCTGTTCAACAGTACGTGGAACGTGACAGAGGAGTCTAACAACACCGTGGAGAAT
AATACGATCACCCTTCCATGTCGGATTAAGCAGATCATCAATATGTGGCAGGAGGTGGGAAGAGCAATGT
ACGCGCCGCCCATTAGGGGCCAGATCAGATGCAGTTCAAATATCACAGGCCTGCTCCTGACACGCGACGG
AGGCCCAGAGGACAACAAGACAGAGGTGTTTAGGCCCGGCGGCGGCGACATGCGAGATAATTGGAGGTCT
GAATTGTACAAGTACAAGGTGGTGAAAATCGAACCCCTGGGAGTGGCGCCTACTAAGGCAAAGCGCCGCG
TTGTGCAGAGAGAGAAGAGGGCAGTGGGAATTGGGGCGGTTTTTCTTGGGTTCCTGGGGGCTGCAGGTAG
CACCATGGGAGCGGCCGCTATGACACTGACAGTGCAAGCCAGACTCCTGCTGTCTGGTATTGTCCAACAG
CAAAACAATTTGCTCCGCGCAATAGAAGCCCAGCAGCACCTGCTCCAACTGACTGTGTGGGGCATTAAAC
AATTGCAGGCTCGCGTGCTGGCAGTCGAACGGTACCTGAGGGATCAACAGCTCCTGGGCATGTGGGGCTG
CTCCGGGAAACTCATCTGTACGACAGCGGTCCCTTGGAATGCCAGCTGGTCCAACAAAAGCCTCAACAAG
ATTTGGGACAATATGACGTGGATTGAGTGGGACAGGGAAATTAACAATTATACCTCAATCATATATTCTC
TGATTGAAGAGTCCCAGAATCAGCAAGAGAAGAATGAGCAGGAATTGTTGGAACTTGATAAATGGGCAAG
CCTGTGGAACTGGTTTGACATAACCAAATGGTTGTGGTATATCAAAATCTTCATAATGATCGTCGGCGGA
CTCATCGGGCTCCGAATTGTGTTCTCAGTCCTCAGCATTGTGAATAGGGTGCGCCAGGGCTATTCTCCCC
TGAGCTTCCAGACCCATCTGCCCTCTAGCCGAGGACCAGATAGGCCTGGTGGGATCGAGGAAGAAGGCGG
GGAACGGGACAGGGATAGGAGTGGTCCTCTTGTTAACGGGTTCCTGGCACTTATATGGGTGGACTTGAGA
AGCCTGTTCCTGTTCTCCTATCATAGGCTCCGGGATCTTCTCCTGATAGTCATGCGGATCGTCGAGCTGT
TGGGGCTTGCTGGCGGCTGGGAAGTACTGAAATATTGGTGGAATCTGTTGCAGTATTGGAGCCAGGAACT
TAAGAACTCTGCTGTGAGTCTCCTTAATGCCACAGCTGTTGCTGTGGCCGAAGGAACCGATCGAGTTATT
GAAGTACTGCAACGAGCAGTTCGCGCTATTCTGCATATCCCACGACGCATTCGGCAGGGGCTGGAGAGAG
CTCTCCTGTAGTAACTCGAGGCCGGCAAGGCCGGATCCAGACATGATAAGATACATTGATGAGTTTGGAC
AAACCACAACTAGAATGCAGTGAAAAAAATGCTTTATTTGTGAAATTTGTGATGCTATTGCTTTATTTGT
AACCATTATAAGCTGCAATAAACAAGTTAACAACAACAATTGCATTCATTTTATGTTTCAGGTTCAGGGG
GAGGTGGGGAGGTTTTTTAAAGCAAGTAAAACCTCTACAAATGTGGTATGGCTGATTATGATCCGGCTGC
CTCGCGCGTTTCGGTGATGACGGTGAAAACCTCTGACACATGCAGCTCCCGGAGACGGTCACAGCTTGTC
TGTAAGCGGATGCCGGGAGCAGACAAGCCCGTCAGGGCGCGTCAGCGGGTGTTGGCGGGTGTCGGGGCGC
AGCCATGACCGGTCGACTCTAGA
