>Addgene plasmid #100921 | pCEP4-BaLgp160-QES.01 | addgene partial sequence | sequence record 202596 | Addgene Partial NGS Result- C-term EBNA1
CGGGGCAGTGCATGTAATCCCTTCAGTTGGTTGGTACAACTTGCCAACTGGGCCCTGTTCCACATGTGAC
ACGGGGGGGGACCAAACACAAAGGGGTTCTCTGACTGTAGTTGACATCCTTATAAATGGATGTGCACATT
TGCCAACACTGAGTGGCTTTCATCCTGGAGCAGACTTTGCAGTCTGTGGACTGCAACACAACATTGCCTT
TATGTGTAACTCTTGGCTGAAGCTCTTACACCAATGCTGGGGGACATGTACCTCCCAGGGGCCCAGGAAG
ACTACGGGAGGCTACACCAACGTCAATCAGAGGGGCCTGTGTAGCTACCGATAAGCGGACCCTCAAGAGG
GCATTAGCAATAGTGTTTATAAGGCCCCCTTGTTAACCCTAAACGGGTAGCATATGCTTCCCGGGTAGTA
GTATATACTATCCAGACTAACCCTAATTCAATAGCATATGTTACCCAACGGGAAGCATATGCTATCGAAT
TAGGGTTAGTAAAAGGGTCCTAAGGAACAGCGATATCTCCCACCCCATGAGCTGTCACGGTTTTATTTAC
ATGGGGTCAGGATTCCACGAGGGTAGTGAACCATTTTAGTCACAAGGGCAGTGGCTGAAGATCAAGGAGC
GGGCAGTGAACTCTCCTGAATCTTCGCCTGCTTCTTCATTCTCCTTCGTTTAGCTAATAGAATAACTGCT
GAGTTGTGAACAGTAAGGTGTATGTGAGGTGCTCGAAAACAAGGTTTCAGGTGACGCCCCCAGAATAAAA
TTTGGACGGGGGGTTCAGTGGTGGCATTGTGCTATGACACCAATATAACCCTCACAAACCCCTTGGGCAA
TAAATACTAGTGTAGGAATGAAACATTCTGAATATCTTTAACAATAGAAATCCATGGGGTGGGGACAAGC
CGTAAAGACTGGATGTCCATCTCACACGAATTTATGGCTATGGGCAACACATAATCCTAGTGCAATATGA
TACTGGGGTTATTAAGATGTGTCCCAGGCAGGGACCAAGACAGGTGAACCATGTTGTTACACTCTATTTG
TAACAAGGGGAAAGAGAGTGGACGCCGACAGCAGCGGACTCCACTGGTTGTCTCTAACACCCCCGAAAAT
TAAACGGGGCTCCACGCCAATGGGGCCCATAAACAAAGACAAGTGGCCACTCTTTTTTTTGAAATTGTGG
AGTGGGGGCACGCGTCAGCCCCCACACGCCGCCCTGCGGTTTTGGACTGTAAAATAAGGGTGTAATAACT
TGGCTGATTGTAACCCCGCTAACCACTGCGGTCAAACCACTTGCCCACAAAACCACTAATGGCACCCCGG
GGAATACCTGCATAAGTAGGTGGGCGGGCCAAGATAGGGGCGCGATTGCTGCGATCTGGAGGACAAATTA
CACACACTTGCGCCTGAGCGCCAAGCACAGGGTTGTTGGTCCTCATATTCACGAGGTCGCTGAGAGCACG
GTGGGCTAATGTTGCCATGGGTAGCATATACTACCCAAATATCTGGATAGCATATGCTATCCTAATCTAT
ATCTGGGTAGCATAGGCTATCCTAATCTATATCTGGGTAGCATATGCTATCCTAATCTATATCTGGGTAG
TATATGCTATCCTAATTTATATCTGGGTAGCATAGGCTATCCTAATCTATATCTGGGTAGCATATGCTAT
CCTAATCTATATCTGGGTAGTATATGCTATCCTAATCTGTATCCGGGTAGCATATGCTATCCTAATAGAG
ATTAGGGTAGTATATGCTATCCTAATTTATATCTGGGTAGCATATACTACCCAAATATCTGGATAGCATA
TGCTATCCTAATCTATATCTGGGTAGCATATGCTATCCTAATCTATATCTGGGTAGCATAGGCTATCCTA
ATCTATATCTGGGTAGCATATGCTATCCTAATCTATATCTGGGTAGTATATGCTATCCTAATTTATATCT
GGGTAGCATAGGCTATCCTAATCTATATCTGGGTAGCATATGCTATCCTAATCTATATCTGGGTAGTATA
TGCTATCCTAATCTGTATCCGGGTAGCATATGCTATCCTCATGCATATACAGTCAGCATATGATACCCAG
TAGTAGAGTGGGAGTGCTATCCTTTGCATATGCCGCCACCTCCCAAGGGGGCGTGAATTTTCGCTGCTTG
TCCTTTTCCTGCTGGTTGCTCCCATTCTTAGGTGAATTTAAGGAGGCCAGGCTAAAGCCGTCGCATGTCT
GATTGCTCACCAGGTAAATGTCGCTAATGTTTTCCAACGCGAGAAGGTGTTGAGCGCGGAGCTGAGTGAC
GTGACAACATGGGTATGCCCAATTGCCCCATGTTGGGAGGACGAAAATGGTGACAAGACAGATGGCCAGA
AATACACCAACAGCACGCATGATGTCTACTGGGGATTTATTCTTTAGTGCGGGGGAATACACGGCTTTTA
ATACGATTGAGGGCGTCTCCTAACAAGTTACATCACTCCTGCCCTTCCTCACCCTCATCTCCATCACCTC
CTTCATCTCCGTCATCTCCGTCATCACCCTCCGCGGCAGCCCCTTCCACCATAGGTGGAAACCAGGGAGG
CAAATCTACTCCATCGTCAAAGCTGCACACAGTCACCCTGATATTGCAGGTAGGAGCGGGCTTTGTCATA
ACAAGGTCCTTAATCGCATCCTTCAAAACCTCAGCAAATATATGAGTTTGTAAAAAGACCATGAAATAAC
AGACAATGGACTCCCTTAGCGGGCCAGGTTGTGGGCCGGGTCCAGGGGCCATTCCAAAGGGGAGACGACT
CAATGGTGTAAGACGACATTGTGGAATAGCAAGGGCAGTTCCTCGCCTTAGGTTGTAAAGGGAGGTCTTA
CTACCTCCATATACGAACACACCGGCGACCCAAGTTCCTTCGTCGGTAGTCCTTTCTACGTGACTCCTAG
CCAGGAGAGCTCTTAAACCTTCTGCAATGTTCTCAAATTTCGGGTTGGAACCTCCTTGACCACGATGCTT
TCCAAACCACCCTCCTTTTTTGCGCCTGCCTCCATCACCCTGACCCCGGGGTCCAGTGCTTGGGCCTTCT
CCTGGGTCATCTGCGGGGCCCTGCTCTATCGCTCCCGGGGGCACGTCAGGCTCACCATCTGGGCCACCTT
CTTGGTGGTATTCAAAATAATCGGCTTCCCCTACAGGGTGGAAAAATGGCCTTCTACCTGGAGGGGGCCT
GCGCGGTGGAGACCCGGATGATGATGACTGACTACTGGGACTCCTGGGCCTCTTTTCTCCACGTCCACGA
CCTCTCCCCCTGGCTCTTTCACGACTTCCCCCCCTGGCTCTTTCACGTCCTCTACCCCGGCGGCCTCCAC
TACCTCCTCGACCCCGGCCTCCACTACCTCCTCGACCCCGGCCTCCACTGCCTCCTCGACCCCGGCCTCC
ACCTCCTGCTCCTGCCCCTCCTGCTCCTGCCCCTCCTCCTGCTCCTGCCCCTCCTGCCCCTCCTGCTCCT
GCCCCTCCTGCCCCTCCTGCTCCTGCCCCTCCTGCCCCTCCTGCTCCTGCCCCTCCTGCCCCTCCTCCTG
CTCCTGCCCCTCCTGCCCCTCCTCCTGCTCCTGCCCCTCCTGCCCCTCCTGCTCCT
