>Addgene plasmid #100921 | pCEP4-BaLgp160-QES.01 | addgene partial sequence | sequence record 202597 | Addgene Partial NGS Result- Insert sequence
CGCGGAACCCCTATTTGTTTATTTTTCTAAATACATTCAAATATGTATCCGCTCATGAGACAATAACCCT
GATAAATGCTTCAATAATATTGAAAAAGGAAGAGTATGAGTATTCAACATTTCCGTGTCGCCCTTATTCC
CTTTTTTGCGGCATTTTGCCTTCCTGTTTTTGCTCACCCAGAAACGCTGGTGAAAGTAAAAGATGCTGAA
GATCAGTTGGGTGCACGAGTGGGTTACATCGAACTGGATCTCAACAGCGGTAAGATCCTTGAGAGTTTTC
GCCCCGAAGAACGTTTTCCAATGATGAGCACTTTTAAAGTTCTGCTATGTGGCGCGGTATTATCCCGTGT
TGACGCCGGGCAAGAGCAACTCGGTCGCCGCATACACTATTCTCAGAATGACTTGGTTGAGTACTCACCA
GTCACAGAAAAGCATCTTACGGATGGCATGACAGTAAGAGAATTATGCAGTGCTGCCATAACCATGAGTG
ATAACACTGCGGCCAACTTACTTCTGACAACGATCGGAGGACCGAAGGAGCTAACCGCTTTTTTGCACAA
CATGGGGGATCATGTAACTCGCCTTGATCGTTGGGAACCGGAGCTGAATGAAGCCATACCAAACGACGAG
CGTGACACCACGATGCCTGCAGCAATGGCAACAACGTTGCGCAAACTATTAACTGGCGAACTACTTACTC
TAGCTTCCCGGCAACAATTAATAGACTGGATGGAGGCGGATAAAGTTGCAGGACCACTTCTGCGCTCGGC
CCTTCCGGCTGGCTGGTTTATTGCTGATAAATCTGGAGCCGGTGAGCGTGGGTCTCGCGGTATCATTGCA
GCACTGGGGCCAGATGGTAAGCCCTCCCGTATCGTAGTTATCTACACGACGGGGAGTCAGGCAACTATGG
ATGAACGAAATAGACAGATCGCTGAGATAGGTGCCTCACTGATTAAGCATTGGTAACTGTCAGACCAAGT
TTACTCATATATACTTTAGATTGATTTAAAACTTCATTTTTAATTTAAAAGGATCTAGGTGAAGATCCTT
TTTGATAATCTCATGACCAAAATCCCTTAACGTGAGTTTTCGTTCCACTGAGCGTCAGACCCCGTAGAAA
AGATCAAAGGATCTTCTTGAGATCCTTTTTTTCTGCGCGTAATCTGCTGCTTGCAAACAAAAAAACCACC
GCTACCAGCGGTGGTTTGTTTGCCGGATCAAGAGCTACCAACTCTTTTTCCGAAGGTAACTGGCTTCAGC
AGAGCGCAGATACCAAATACTGTCCTTCTAGTGTAGCCGTAGTTAGGCCACCACTTCAAGAACTCTGTAG
CACCGCCTACATACCTCGCTCTGCTAATCCTGTTACCAGTGGCTGCTGCCAGTGGCGATAAGTCGTGTCT
TACCGGGTTGGACTCAAGACGATAGTTACCGGATAAGGCGCAGCGGTCGGGCTGAACGGGGGGTTCGTGC
ACACAGCCCAGCTTGGAGCGAACGACCTACACCGAACTGAGATACCTACAGCGTGAGCTATGAGAAAGCG
CCACGCTTCCCGAAGGGAGAAAGGCGGACAGGTATCCGGTAAGCGGCAGGGTCGGAACAGGAGAGCGCAC
GAGGGAGCTTCCAGGGGGAAACGCCTGGTATCTTTATAGTCCTGTCGGGTTTCGCCACCTCTGACTTGAG
CGTCGATTTTTGTGATGCTCGTCAGGGGGGCGGAGCCTATGGAAAAACGCCAGCAACGCGGCCTTTTTAC
GGTTCCTGGCCTTTTGCTGGCCTTGAAGCTGTCCCTGATGGTCGTCATCTACCTGCCTGGACAGCATGGC
CTGCAACGCGGGCATCCCGATGCCGCCGGAAGCGAGAAGAATCATAATGGGGAAGGCCATCCAGCCTCGC
GTCGCGAACGCCAGCAAGACGTAGCCCAGCGCGTCGGCCCCGAGATGCGCCGCGTGCGGCTGCTGGAGAT
GGCGGACGCGATGGATATGTTCTGCCAAGGGTTGGTTTGCGCATTCACAGTTCTCCGCAAGAATTGATTG
GCTCCAATTCTTGGAGTGGTGAATCCGTTAGCGAGGTGCCGCCCTGCTTCATCCCCGTGGCCCGTTGCTC
GCGTTTGCTGGCGGTGTCCCCGGAAGAAATATATTTGCATGTCTTTAGTTCTATGATGACACAAACCCCG
CCCAGCGTCTTGTCATTGGCGAATTCGAACACGCAGATGCAGTCGGGGCGGCGCGGTCCGAGGTCCACTT
CGCATATTAAGGTGACGCGTGTGGCCTCGAACACCGAGCGACCCTGCAGCGACCCGCTTAACAGCGTCAA
CAGCGTGCCGCAGATCCCGGGGGGGCAATGAGATATGAAAAAGCCTGAACTCACCGCGACGTCTGTCGAG
AAGTTTCTGATCGAAAAGTTTCGACAGCGTCTCCGACCTGATGCAGCTCTCGGAGGGCGAAGAATCTCGT
GCTTTCAGCTTCGATGTAGGAGGGCGTGGATATGTCCTGCGGGTAAATAGCTGCGCCGATGGTTTCTACA
AAGATCGTTATGTTTATCGGCACTTTGCATCGGCCGCGCTCCCGATTCCGGAAGTGCTTGACATTGGGGA
ATTCAGCGAGAGCCTGACCTATTGCATCTCCCGCCGTGCACAGGGTGTCACGTTGCAAGACCTGCCTGAA
ACCGAACTGCCCGCTGTTCTGCAGCCGGTCGCGGAGGCCATGGATGCGATCGCTGCGGCCGATCTTAGCC
AGACGAGCGGGTTCGGCCCATTCGGACCGCAAGGAATCGGTCAATACACTACATGGCGTGATTTCATATG
CGCGATTGCTGATCCCCATGTGTATCACTGGCAAACTGTGATGGACGACACCGTCAGTGCGTCCGTCGCG
CAGGCTCTCGATGAGCTGATGCTTTGGGCCGAGGACTGCCCCGAAGTCCGGCACCTCGTGCACGCGGATT
TCGGCTCCAACAATGTCCTGACGGACAATGGCCGCATAACAGCGGTCATTGACTGGAGCGAGGCGATGTT
CGGGGATTCCCAATACGAGGTCGCCAACATCTTCTTCTGGAGGCCGTGGTTGGCTTGTATGGAGCAGCAG
ACGCGCTACTTCGAGCGGAGGCATCCGGAGCTTGCAGGATCGCCGCGGCTCCGGGCGTATATGCTCCGCA
TTGGTCTTGACCAACTCTATCAGAGCTTGGTTGACGGCAATTTCGATGATGCAGCTTGGGCGCAGGGTCG
ATGCGACGCAATCGTCCGATCCGGAGCCGGGACTGTCGGGCGTACACAAATCGCCCGCAGAAGCGCGGCC
GTCTGGACCGATGGCTGTGTAGAAGTACTCGCCGATAGTGGAAACCGACGCCCCAGCACTCGTCCGGATC
GGGAGATGGGGGAGGCTAACTGAAACACGGAAGGAGACAATACCGGAAGGAACCCGCGCTATGACGGCAA
TAAAAAGACAGAATAAAACGCACGGGTGTTGGGTCGTTTGTTCATAAACGCGGGGTTCGGTCCCAGGGCT
GGCACTCTGTCGATACCCCACCGAGACCCCATTGGGGCCAATACGCCCGCGTTTCTTCCTTTTCCCCACC
CCACCCCCCAAGTTCGGGTGAAGGCCCAGGGCTCGCAGCCAACGTCGGGGCGGCAGGCCCTGCCATAGCC
ACTGGCCCCGTGGGTTAGGGACGGGGTCCCCCATGGGGAATGGTTTATGGTTCGTGGGGGTTATTATTTT
GGGCGTTGCGTGGGGTCAGGTCCACGACTGGACTGAGCAGACAGACCCATGGTTTTTGGATGGCCTGGGC
ATGGACCGCATGTACTGGCGCGACACGAACACCGGGCGTCTGTGGCTGCCAAACACCCCCGACCCCCAAA
AACCACCGCGCGGATTTCTGGCGTGCCAAGCTAGTCGACCAATTCTCATGTTTGACAGCTTATCATCGCA
GATCCGGGCAACGTTGTTGCCATTGCTGCAGGCGCAGAACTGGTAGGTATGGAAGATCTATACATTGAAT
CAATATTGGCAATTAGCCATATTAGTCATTGGTTATATAGCATAAATCAATATTGGCTATTGGCCATTGC
ATACGTTGTATCTATATCATAATATGTACATTTATATTGGCTCATGTCCAATATGACCGCCATGTTGACA
TTGATTATTGACTAGTTATTAATAGTAATCAATTACGGGGTCATTAGTTCATAGCCCATATATGGAGTTC
CGCGTTACATAACTTACGGTAAATGGCCCGCCTGGCTGACCGCCCAACGACCCCCGCCCATTGACGTCAA
TAATGACGTATGTTCCCATAGTAACGCCAATAGGGACTTTCCATTGACGTCAATGGGTGGAGTATTTACG
GTAAACTGCCCACTTGGCAGTACATCAAGTGTATCATATGCCAAGTCCGCCCCCTATTGACGTCAATGAC
GGTAAATGGCCCGCCTGGCATTATGCCCAGTACATGACCTTACGGGACTTTCCTACTTGGCAGTACATCT
ACGTATTAGTCATCGCTATTACCATGGTGATGCGGTTTTGGCAGTACACCAATGGGCGTGGATAGCGGTT
TGACTCACGGGGATTTCCAAGTCTCCACCCCATTGACGTCAATGGGAGTTTGTTTTGGCACCAAAATCAA
CGGGACTTTCCAAAATGTCGTAATAACCCCGCCCCGTTGACGCAAATGGGCGGTAGGCGTGTACGGTGGG
AGGTCTATATAAGCAGAGCTCGTTTAGTGAACCGTCAGATCTCTAGAAGCTGGGTACCAGCTGCTAGCGC
CACCATGCCCATGGGGAGCTTGCAACCGCTCGCCACTCTCTATCTCCTCGGCATGTTGGTAGCATCTGTG
CTGGCTGAGGAAAAGCTCTGGGTGACTGTGTATTACGGGGTCCCAGTTTGGAAGGAGGCTGATACCACGC
TCTTCTGCGCCTCCGACCGGAAGGCATACGACACCGAGGTGCATAATGTGTGGGCCACACACGCCTGTGT
GCCTACCGACCCCAACCCACAGGAAGTGGAACTGAAGAACGTGACTGAGAATTTCAATATGTGGAAAAAT
AATATGGTGGAGCAGATGCACGAGGACATTATTAGCCTCTGGGATCAGTCCCTTAAACCCTGCGTGAAAC
TGACAGATCTGTGCGTAACGCTGAATTGTACTGACCTCCGGAATGCCACGAACGGAAACGACACAAATAC
CACGTCAAGCTCCCGAGGGATGGTGGGAGGGGGAGAAATGAAGAACTGCTCATTCAATATAACGACGAAT
ATCCGAGGGAAGGTTCAGAAAGAGTATGCCCTGTTTTACAAACTGGACATCGCTCCTATCGACAACAACA
GCAATAACAGGTACCGCCTGATTAGCTGCAACACTTCTGTGATTACCCAGGCCTGCCCCAAGGTGAGCTT
CGAGCCTATCCCAATCCACTACTGCGCCCCAGCAGGCTTTGCCATCCTGAAATGCAAGGACAAGAAGTTC
AACGGCAAAGGCCCATGTACAAATGTCAGTACAGTACAGTGCACACACGGTATCCGCCCAGTTGTCTCTA
CACAACTGCTGCTGAATGGATCCTTGGCAGAGGAAGAGGTGGTGATCAGATCTGCTAACTTCGCCGATAA
TGCTAAAGTCATCATTGTTCAGCTGAACGAGTCTGTCGAAATCAATTGTACTCGCCCAAACAACAACACG
CGCAAGAGCATTCATATCGGACCGGGCAGGGCCTTTTACACAACAGGGGAGATTATTGGTGATATTAGAC
AAGCCCACTGCAACCTCAGTCGAGCAAAGTGGAATGATACTCTCAACAAAATTGTTATCAAATTGCGGGA
ACAGTTTGGGAACAAGACAATCGTATTTAAGCACTCATCCGGAGGCGATCCAGAAATCGTGACACACTCT
TTTAACTGCGGTGGAGAATTTTTCTACTGCAACTCCACCCAGCTGTTCAACAGTACGTGGAACGTGACAG
AGGAGTCTAACAACACCGTGGAGAATAATACGATCACCCTTCCATGTCGGATTAAGCAGATCATCAATAT
GTGGCAGGAGGTGGGAAGAGCAATGTACGCGCCGCCCATTAGGGGCCAGATCAGATGCAGTTCAAATATC
ACAGGCCTGCTCCTGACACGCGACGGAGGCCCAGAGGACAACAAGACAGAGGTGTTTAGGCCCGGCGGCG
GCGACATGCGAGATAATTGGAGGTCTGAATTGTACAAGTACAAGGTGGTGAAAATCGAACCCCTGGGAGT
GGCGCCTACTAAGGCAAAGCGCCGCGTTGTGCAGAGAGAGAAGAGGGCAGTGGGAATTGGGGCGGTTTTT
CTTGGGTTCCTGGGGGCTGCAGGTAGCACCATGGGAGCGGCCGCTATGACACTGACAGTGCAAGCCAGAC
TCCTGCTGTCTGGTATTGTCCAACAGCAAAACAATTTGCTCCGCGCAATAGAAGCCCAGCAGCACCTGCT
CCAACTGACTGTGTGGGGCATTAAACAATTGCAGGCTCGCGTGCTGGCAGTCGAACGGTACCTGAGGGAT
CAACAGCTCCTGGGCATGTGGGGCTGCTCCGGGAAACTCATCTGTACGACAGCGGTCCCTTGGAATGCCA
GCTGGTCCAACAAAAGCCTCAACAAGATTTGGGACAATATGACGTGGATTGAGTGGGACAGGGAAATTAA
CAATTATACCTCAATCATATATTCTCTGATTGAAGAGTCCCAGAATCAGCAAGAGAAGAATGAGCAGGAA
TTGTTGGAACTTGATAAATGGGCAAGCCTGTGGAACTGGTTTGACATAACCAAATGGTTGTGGTATATCA
AAATCTTCATAATGATCGTCGGCGGACTCATCGGGCTCCGAATTGTGTTCTCAGTCCTCAGCATTGTGAA
TAGGGTGCGCCAGGGCTATTCTCCCCTGAGCTTCCAGACCCATCTGCCCTCTAGCCGAGGACCAGATAGG
CCTGGTGGGATCGAGGAAGAAGGCGGGGAACGGGACAGGGATAGGAGTGGTCCTCTTGTTAACGGGTTCC
TGGCACTTATATGGGTGGACTTGAGAAGCCTGTTCCTGTTCTCCTATCATAGGCTCCGGGATCTTCTCCT
GATAGTCATGCGGATCGTCGAGCTGTTGGGGCTTGCTGGCGGCTGGGAAGTACTGAAATATTGGTGGAAT
CTGTTGCAGTATTGGAGCCAGGAACTTAAGAACTCTGCTGTGAGTCTCCTTAATGCCACAGCTGTTGCTG
TGGCCGAAGGAACCGATCGAGTTATTGAAGTACTGCAACGAGCAGTTCGCGCTATTCTGCATATCCCACG
ACGCATTCGGCAGGGGCTGGAGAGAGCTCTCCTGTAGTAACTCGAGGCCGGCAAGGCCGGATCCAGACAT
GATAAGATACATTGATGAGTTTGGACAAACCACAACTAGAATGCAGTGAAAAAAATGCTTTATTTGTGAA
ATTTGTGATGCTATTGCTTTATTTGTAACCATTATAAGCTGCAATAAACAAGTTAACAACAACAATTGCA
TTCATTTTATGTTTCAGGTTCAGGGGGAGGTGTGGGAGGTTTTTTAAAGCAAGTAAAACCTCTACAAATG
TGGTATGGCTGATTATGATCCGGCTGCCTCGCGCGTTTCGGTGATGACGGTGAAAACCTCTGACACATGC
AGCTCCCGGAGACGGTCACAGCTTGTCTGTAAGCGGATGCCGGGAGCAGACAAGCCCGTCAGGGCGCGTC
AGCGGGTGTTGGCGGGTGTCGGGGCGCAGCCATGAGGTCGACTCTAGA
