>Addgene plasmid #100921 | pCEP4-BaLgp160-QES.01 | addgene partial sequence | sequence record 202598 | pBR322ori-F 5'-GGGAAACGCCTGGTATCTTT-3'
TTTGACAGCTTATCATCGATAAGCTGATCCTCACAGGCCGCACCCAGCTTTTCTTCCGTTGCCCCAGTAG
CATCTCTGTCTGGTGACCTTGAAGAGGAAGAGGAGGGGTCCCGAGAATCCCCATCCCTACCGTCCAGCAA
AAAGGGGGACGAGGAATTTGAGGCCTGGCTTGAGGCTCAGGACGCAAATCTTGAGGATGTTCAGCGGGAG
TTTTCCGGGCTGCGAGTAATTGGTGATGAGGACGAGGATGGTTCGGAGGATGGGGAATTTTCAGACCTGG
ATCTGTCTGACAGCGACCATGAAGGGGATGAGGGTGGGGGGGCTGTTGGAGGGGGCAGGAGTCTGCACTC
CCTGTATTCACTGAGCGTCGTCTAATAAAGATGTCTATTGATCTCTTTTAGTGTGAATCATGTCTGACGA
GGGGCCAGGTACAGGACCTGGAAATGGCCTAGGAGAGAAGGGAGACACATCTGGACCAGAAGGCTCCGGC
GGCAGTGGACCTCAAAGAAGAGGGGGTGATAACCATGGACGAGGACGGGGAAGAGGACGAGGACGAGGAG
GCGGAAGACCAGGAGCCCCGGGCGGCTCAGGATCAGGGCCAAGACATAGAGATGGTGTCCGGAGACCCCA
AAAACGTCCAAGTTGCATTGGCTGCAAAGGGACCCACGGTGGAACAGGAGCAGGAGCAGGAGCGGGAGGG
GCAGGAGCAGGAGGGGCAGGAGCAGGAGGAGGGGCAGGAGCAGGAGGAGGGGCAGGA
